>Addgene plasmid #175370 | pDN524 | addgene full sequence | sequence record 350297 | Addgene NGS Result
ACGAGGCCCTTTCGTCTCGCGCGTTTCGGTGATGACGGTGAAAACCTCTGACACATGCAGCTCCCGGAGA
CGGTCACAGCTTGTCTGTAAGCGGATGCCGGGAGCAGACAAGCCCGTCAGGGCGCGTCAGCGGGTGTTGG
CGGGTGTCGGGGCTGGCTTAACTATGCGGCATCAGAGCAGATTGTACTGAGAGTGCACCATAGATCAACG
ACATTACTATATATATAATATAGGAAGCATTTAATAGAACAGCATCGTAATATATGTGTACTTTGCAGTT
ATGACGCCAGATGGCAGTAGTGGAAGATATTCTTTATTGAAAAATAGCTTGTCACCTTACGTACAATCTT
GATCCGGAGCTTTTCTTTTTTTGCCGATTAAGAATTAATTCGGTCGAAAAAAGAAAAGGAGAGGGCCAAG
AGGGAGGGCATTGGTGACTATTGAGCACGTGAGTATACGTGATTAAGCACACAAAGGCAGCTTGGAGTAT
GTCTGTTATTAATTTCACAGGTAGTTCTGGTCCATTGGTGAAAGTTTGCGGCTTGCAGAGCACAGAGGCC
GCAGAATGTGCTCTAGATTCCGATGCTGACTTGCTGGGTATTATATGTGTGCCCAATAGAAAGAGAACAA
TTGACCCGGTTATTGCAAGGAAAATTTCAAGTCTTGTAAAAGCATATAAAAATAGTTCAGGCACTCCGAA
ATACTTGGTTGGCGTGTTTCGTAATCAACCTAAGGAGGATGTTTTGGCTCTGGTCAATGATTACGGCATT
GATATCGTCCAACTGCATGGAGATGAGTCGTGGCAAGAATACCAAGAGTTCCTCGGTTTGCCAGTTATTA
AAAGACTCGTATTTCCAAAAGACTGCAACATACTACTCAGTGCAGCTTCACAGAAACCTCATTCGTTTAT
TCCCTTGTTTGATTCAGAAGCAGGTGGGACAGGTGAACTTTTGGATTGGAACTCGATTTCTGACTGGGTT
GGAAGGCAAGAGAGCCCCGAAAGCTTACATTTTATGTTAGCTGGTGGACTGACGCCAGAAAATGTTGGTG
ATGCGCTTAGATTAAATGGCGTTATTGGTGTTGATGTAAGCGGAGGTGTGGAGACAAATGGTGTAAAAGA
CTCTAACAAAATAGCAAATTTCGTCAAAAATGCTAAGAAATAGGTTATTACTGAGTAGTATTTATTTAAG
TATTGTTTGTGCACTTGCCGATCTATGCGGTGTGAAATACCGCACAGATGCGTAAGGAGAAAATACCGCA
TCAGGAAATTGTAAGCGTTAATATTTTGTTAAAATTCGCGTTAAATTTTTGTTAAATCAGCTCATTTTTT
AACCAATAGGCCGAAATCGGCAAAATCCCTTATAAATCAAAAGAATAGACCGAGATAGGGT
[37 nt withheld, positions 1392-1428]
AAAGAACGTGGACTCCAACGTCAAAGG
[49 nt withheld, positions 1456-1504]
T
[91 nt withheld, positions 1506-1596]
G
[124 nt withheld, positions 1598-1721]
CCATTCGCCATTCAGGCTGCGCAACTGTTGGGAAGGGCGATCGGTGCGGGCCTCTTCGCTATTACGCCAG
CTGGCGAAAGGGGGATGTGCTGCAAGGCGATTAAGTTGGGTAACGCCAGGGTTTTCCCAGTCACGACGTT
GTAAAACGACGGCCAGTGAGCGCGCGTAATACGACTCACTATAGGGCGAATTGGGTACCGGGCCCCCCCT
CGAGGTCGACGGTATCGATAAGCTTGATATCGAATTCCTGCAGCCCGGGGGATCCACTAGTTCTAGAGCG
GCCGCCACCGCGGTGGAGCTCCAGCTTTTGTTCCCTTTAGTGAGGGTTAATTGCGCGCTTGGCGTAATCA
TGGTCATAGCTGTTTCCTGTGTGAAATTGTTATCCGCTCACAATTCCACACAACATACGAGCCGGAAGCA
TAAAGTGTAAAGCCTGGGGTGCCTAATGAGTGAGCTAACTCACATTAATTGCGTTGCGCTCACTGCCCGC
TTTCCAGTCGGGAAACCTGTCGTGCCAGCTGCATTAATGAATCGGCCAACGCGCGGGGAGAGGCGGTTTG
CGTATTGGGCGCTCTTCCGCTTCCTCGCTCACTGACTCGCTGCGCTCGGTCGTTCGGCTGCGGCGAGCGG
TATCAGCTCACTCAAAGGCGGTAATACGGTTATCCACAGAATCAGGGGATAACGCAGGAAAGAACATGTG
AGCAAAAGGCCAGCAAAAGGCCAGGAACCGTAAAAAGGCCGCGTTGCTGGCGTTTTTCCATAGGCTCCGC
CCCCCTGACGAGCATCACAAAAATCGACGCTCAAGTCAGAGGTGGCGAAACCCGACAGGACTATAAAGAT
ACCAGGCGTTTCCCCCTGGAAGCTCCCTCGTGCGCTCTCCTGTTCCGACCCTGCCGCTTACCGGATACCT
GTCCGCCTTTCTCCCTTCGGGAAGCGTGGCGCTTTCTCATAGCTCACGCTGTAGGTATCTCAGTTCGGTG
TAGGTCGTTCGCTCCAAGCTGGGCTGTGTGCACGAACCCCCCGTTCAGCCCGACCGCTGCGCCTTATCCG
GTAACTATCGTCTTGAGTCCAACCCGGTAAGACACGACTTATCGCCACTGGCAGCAGCCACTGGTAACAG
GATTAGCAGAGCGAGGTATGTAGGCGGTGCTACAGAGTTCTTGAAGTGGTGGCCTAACTACGGCTACACT
AGAAGAACAGTATTTGGTATCTGCGCTCTGCTGAAGCCAGTTACCTTCGGAAAAAGAGTTGGTAGCTCTT
GATCCGGCAAACAAACCACCGCTGGTAGCGGTGGTTTTTTTGTTTGCAAGCAGCAGATTACGCGCAGAAA
AAAAGGATCTCAAGAAGATCCTTTGATCTTTTCTACGGGGTCTGACGCTCAGTGGAACGAAAACTCACGT
TAAGGGATTTTGGTCATGAGATTATCAAAAAGGATCTTCACCTAGATCCTTTTAAATTAAAAATGAAGTT
TTAAATCAATCTAAAGTATATATGAGTAAACTTGGTCTGACAGTTACCAATGCTTAATCAGTGAGGCACC
TATCTCAGCGATCTGTCTATTTCGTTCATCCATAGTTGCCTGACTCCCCGTCGTGTAGATAACTACGATA
CGGGAGGGCTTACCATCTGGCCCCAGTGCTGCAATGATACCGCGAGACCCACGCTCACCGGCTCCAGATT
TATCAGCAATAAACCAGCCAGCCGGAAGGGCCGAGCGCAGAAGTGGTCCTGCAACTTTATCCGCCTCCAT
CCAGTCTATTAATTGTTGCCGGGAAGCTAGAGTAAGTAGTTCGCCAGTTAATAGTTTGCGCAACGTTGTT
GCCATTGCTACAGGCATCGTGGTGTCACGCTCGTCGTTTGGTATGGCTTCATTCAGCTCCGGTTCCCAAC
GATCAAGGCGAGTTACATGATCCCCCATGTTGTGCAAAAAAGCGGTTAGCTCCTTCGGTCCTCCGATCGT
TGTCAGAAGTAAGTTGGCCGCAGTGTTATCACTCATGGTTATGGCAGCACTGCATAATTCTCTTACTGTC
ATGCCATCCGTAAGATGCTTTTCTGTGACTGGTGAGTACTCAACCAAGTCATTCTGAGAATAGTGTATGC
GGCGACCGAGTTGCTCTTGCCCGGCGTCAATACGGGATAATACCGCGCCACATAGCAGAACTTTAAAAGT
GCTCATCATTGGAAAACGTTCTTCGGGGCGAAAACTCTCAAGGATCTTACCGCTGTTGAGATCCAGTTCG
ATGTAACCCACTCGTGCACCCAACTGATCTTCAGCATCTTTTACTTTCACCAGCGTTTCTGGGTGAGCAA
AAACAGGAAGGCAAAATGCCGCAAAAAAGGGAATAAGGGCGACACGGAAATGTTGAATACTCATACTCTT
CCTTTTTCAATATTATTGAAGCATTTATCAGGGTTATTGTCTCATGAGCGGATACATATTTGAATGTATT
TAGAAAAATAAACAAATAGGGGTTCCGCGCACATTTCCCCGAAAAGTGCCACCTGACGTCCTAGGCATGC
AACGAAGCATCTGTGCTTCATTTTGTAGAACAAAAATGCAACGCGAGAGCGCTAATTTTTCAAACAAAGA
ATCTGAGCTGCATTTTTACAGAACAGAAATGCAACGCGAAAGCGCTATTTTACCAACGAAGAATCTGTGC
TTCATTTTTGTAAAACAAAAATGCAACGCGAGAGCGCTAATTTTTCAAACAAAGAATCTGAGCTGCATTT
TTACAGAACAGAAATGCAACGCGAGAGCGCTATTTTACCAACAAAGAATCTATACTTCTTTTTTGTTCTA
CAAAAATGCATCCCGAGAGCGCTATTTTTCTAACAAAGCATCTTAGATTACTTTTTTTCTCCTTTGTGCG
CTCTATAATGCAGTCTCTTGATAACTTTTTGCACTGTAGGTCCGTTAAGGTTAGAAGAAGGCTACTTTGG
TGTCTATTTTCTCTTCCATAAAAAAAGCCTGACTCCACTTCCCGCGTTTACTGATTACTAGCGAAGCTGC
GGGTGCATTTTTTCAAGATAAAGGCATCCCCGATTATATTCTATACCGATGTGGATTGCGCATACTTTGT
GAACAGAAAGTGATAGCGTTGATGATTCTTCATTGGTCAGAAAATTATGAACGGTTTCTTCTATTTTGTC
TCTATATACTACGTATAGGAAATGTTTACATTTTCGTATTGTTTTCGATTCACTCTATGAATAGTTCTTA
CTACAATTTTTTTGTCTAAAGAGTAATACTAGAGATAAACATAAAAAATGTAGAGGTCGAGTTTAGATGC
AAGTTCAAGGAGCGAAAGGTGGATGGGTAGGTTATATAGGGATATAGCACAGAGATATATAGCAAAGAGA
TACTTTTGAGCAATGTTTGTGGAAGCGGTATTCGCAATATTTTAGTAGCTCGTTACAGTCCGGTGCGTTT
TTGGTTTTTTGAAAGTGCGTCTTCAGAGCGCTTTTGGTTTTCAAAAGCGCTCTGAAGTTCCTATACTTTC
TAGAGAATAGGAACTTCGGAATAGGAACTTCAAAGCGTTTCCGAAAACGAGCGCTTCCGAAAATGCAACG
CGAGCTGCGCACATACAGCTCACTGTTCACGTCGCACCTATATCTGCGTGTTGCCTGTATATATATATAC
ATGAGAAGAACGGCATAGTGCGTGTTTATGCTTAAATGCGTACTTATATGCGTCTATTTATGTAGGATGA
AAGGTAGTCTAGTACCTCCTGTGATATTATCCCATTCCATGCGGGGTATCGTATGCTTCCTTCAGCACTA
CCCTTTAGCTGTTCTATATGCTGCCACTCCTCAATTGGATTAGTCTCATCCTTCAATGCTATCATTTCCT
TTGATATTGGATCGCATGCCTAGGACGTCTAAGAAACCATTATTATCATGACATTAACCTATAAAAATAG
GCGTATC
Features (pLannotate 1.2.2; 18 found; start..end, strand, type, name):
     16..51      +  CDS            rop (fragment): Rop protein, which maintains plasmids at low copy number; rop
    153..202     +  misc_feature   bom (fragment): basis of mobility region from pBR322
    341..488     +  promoter       TRP1 promoter: S. cerevisiae TRP1
    489..1163    +  CDS            TRP1: phosphoribosylanthranilate isomerase, required for tryptophan biosynthesis; S. cerevisiae TRP1; yeast auxotrophic marker
   1214..1265    +  misc_feature   bom (fragment): basis of mobility region from pBR322
   1293..1721    -  rep_origin     f1 ori (sequence partly withheld): f1 bacteriophage origin of replication; arrow indicates direction of (+) strand synthesis
   1725..1880    -  CDS            lacZα (fragment): LacZα fragment of β-galactosidase; lacZ fragment
   1888..1906    +  promoter       T7 promoter: promoter for bacteriophage T7 RNA polymerase
   1915..2022    -  misc_feature   MCS: pBluescript multiple cloning site
   2035..2053    -  promoter       T3 promoter: promoter for bacteriophage T3 RNA polymerase
   2098..2114    -  protein_bind   lac operator: The lac repressor binds to the lac operator to inhibit transcription in E. coli. This inhibition can be relieved by adding lactose or isopropyl-β-D-thiogalactopyranoside (IPTG). lac repressor encoded by lacI
   2122..2152    -  promoter       lac promoter: promoter for the E. coli lac operon
   2167..2188    -  protein_bind   CAP binding site: CAP binding activates transcription in the presence of cAMP. E. coli catabolite activator protein
   2201..2293    -  CDS            lacI (fragment): lac repressor; lacI; The lac repressor binds to the lac operator to inhibit transcription in E. coli. This inhibition can be relieved by adding lactose or isopropyl-β-D-thiogalactopyranoside (IPTG).
   2476..3064    -  rep_origin     ori: high-copy-number ColE1/pMB1/pBR322/pUC origin of replication
   3235..4095    -  CDS            AmpR: β-lactamase; bla; confers resistance to ampicillin, carbenicillin, and related antibiotics
   4096..4200    -  promoter       AmpR promoter: bla
   4242..5584    -  rep_origin     2μ ori: yeast 2μ plasmid origin of replication
