[The description below was written by a language model from this plasmid's Addgene catalogue record and pLannotate feature annotations shown in this document.]
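Description:
pDN524 is an empty-backbone Saccharomyces cerevisiae/E. coli shuttle vector of about 5.6 kb. It was derived from the integrating plasmid pRS404 by inserting the yeast 2μ replication and partitioning locus, which makes it a high-copy episomal plasmid in yeast. Selection in yeast relies on the TRP1 auxotrophic marker (phosphoribosylanthranilate isomerase under its own promoter), which complements tryptophan auxotrophy in trp1 strains. In E. coli the plasmid replicates from a high-copy ColE1/pUC-type origin and is selected through the β-lactamase gene conferring ampicillin resistance. An f1 origin is also present, permitting single-stranded DNA production with helper phage. Short rop, bom and lacI fragments in the annotation are non-functional remnants of the parental backbone.

The cloning region is the pBluescript-type multiple cloning site inherited from the pRS series. It sits within a lacZα fragment downstream of the lac promoter, operator and CAP site, and is flanked by opposing T7 and T3 promoters. The vector carries no yeast promoter or terminator for insert expression, so cloned genes would need their own regulatory sequences.

The distinguishing design feature is that the 2μ segment, located next to the AmpR cassette, is bracketed by AatII, AvrII and SphI restriction sites. The plasmid belongs to a set built for interconversion between low-copy, high-copy and integrating formats, so the same cloned insert can be tested at different gene dosages. The associated publication describes Cre recombinase-mediated conversion, but no lox sites are annotated in the feature table, and the record mentions only the flanking restriction sites for this particular plasmid.
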