Addgene plasmid #175370: pDN524
Purpose: (Empty Backbone) Yeast shuttle plasmid that allows conversion between low copy, high copy, and integrating vectors. High copy, TRP1-selected.
Depositing lab: Daniel Nickerson. Depositing organization: California State University, San Bernardino. Publication: Rapid conversion of replicating and integrating Saccharomyces cerevisiae plasmid vectors via Cre recombinase. Nickerson DP, Quinn MA, Milnes JM. G3 (Bethesda). 2021 Dec 8;11(12). pii: 6380430. doi: 10.1093/g3journal/jkab336. PubMed 34599813.
Backbone
  Vector backbone: pDN524
  Backbone size (bp): 5644
  Vector type: Yeast Expression
  Selectable markers: TRP1
Growth in bacteria
  Bacterial resistance: Ampicillin, 100 μg/mL
  Growth temperature: 37°C
  Growth strain: DH5alpha
  Copy number: High Copy
Terms and licenses: Academic/Nonprofit Terms; Industry Terms: Not Available to Industry
Depositor comments: This plasmid was generated by modification of plasmid pRS404 (Sikorski & Hieter, 1989, Genetics 122:19-27) by insertion of 2 micron high copy S. cerevisiae replication and partitioning locus with flanking restriction enzyme cut sites (AatII, AvrII, and SphI). bioRxiv pre-print 367219: Rapid conversion of replicating and integrating Saccharomyces cerevisiae plasmid vectors via Cre recombinase https://doi.org/10.1101/2020.11.03.367219
How to cite: pDN524 was a gift from Daniel Nickerson (Addgene plasmid # 175370 ; http://n2t.net/addgene:175370 ; RRID:Addgene_175370)
